Addgene plasmid #167583: pDisplay-GRAB_ATP1.0mut-IRES-mCherry-CAAX
Purpose: Express the ATP-insensitive control sensor GRAB_ATP1.0mut in mammalian cells
Depositing lab: Yulong Li. Publication: A sensitive GRAB sensor for detecting extracellular ATP in vitro and in vivo. Wu Z, He K, Chen Y, Li H, Pan S, Li B, Liu T, Xi F, Deng F, Wang H, Du J, Jing M, Li Y. Neuron. 2021 Dec 17. pii: S0896-6273(21)00988-0. doi: 10.1016/j.neuron.2021.11.027. PubMed 34942116.
Backbone
  Vector backbone: pDislay
  Backbone manufacturer: Addgene
  Backbone size w/o insert (bp): 6546
  Vector type: Mammalian Expression
Growth in bacteria
  Bacterial resistance: Ampicillin, 100 μg/mL
  Growth temperature: 37°C
  Growth strain: DH5alpha
  Copy number: High Copy
Gene/Insert
  Gene/Insert name: ATP-insensitive sensor GRAB_ATP1.0mut (control sensor)
  Species: H. sapiens (human)
  Insert size (bp): 1983
  Entrez Gene: P2RY1 (a.k.a. P2Y1, SARCC)
  Promoter: CMV
  Cloning method: Gibson Cloning
Terms and licenses: Academic/Nonprofit Terms; Industry Terms: Not Available to Industry
Depositor comments: Please visit https://www.biorxiv.org/content/10.1101/2021.02.24.432680v1 for bioRxiv preprint.
How to cite: pDisplay-GRAB_ATP1.0mut-IRES-mCherry-CAAX was a gift from Yulong Li (Addgene plasmid # 167583 ; http://n2t.net/addgene:167583 ; RRID:Addgene_167583)
