[The description below was written by a language model from this plasmid's Addgene catalogue record and pLannotate feature annotations shown in this document.]
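Description:
pDisplay-GRAB_ATP1.0mut-IRES-mCherry-CAAX is a mammalian expression plasmid built on the pDisplay backbone. It carries an ATP-insensitive mutant of the GRAB_ATP1.0 fluorescent sensor, intended as a negative control. It is propagated in E. coli at high copy from a ColE1/pUC-type origin under ampicillin selection (AmpR). It also contains an f1 origin and an SV40 promoter-driven NeoR/KanR cassette with an HSV TK polyadenylation signal, which could in principle allow G418 selection in mammalian cells.

Expression is driven by the CMV enhancer and promoter, with a T7 promoter just downstream. The open reading frame begins with the mouse Igκ leader, a signal peptide that routes the protein into the secretory pathway for delivery to the plasma membrane. The sensor insert (about 2 kb) is linked in the record to the human P2Y1 receptor gene, and the feature table detects a GFP-derived coding segment within it. This fits the GRAB design, in which a fluorescent protein module is embedded in a G protein-coupled receptor scaffold so that ligand binding changes fluorescence. The specific mutation that abolishes ATP responsiveness is not stated in the record.

Downstream, an EMCV IRES permits translation of a second protein, mCherry, from the same transcript. The mCherry is fused to a K-Ras-derived CAAX motif that anchors it to the membrane, giving a red marker of expressing cells and a membrane reference signal. A PDGFRβ transmembrane domain from the pDisplay backbone is annotated after the mCherry-CAAX sequence and before the bGH polyadenylation signal. The record does not indicate whether it is translated. The construct is used alongside the functional sensor to confirm that fluorescence changes are ATP-dependent.
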