Features (pLannotate 1.2.2; 23 found; start..end, strand, type, name):
     10..389     +  enhancer       CMV enhancer: human cytomegalovirus immediate early enhancer
    390..593     +  promoter       CMV promoter: human cytomegalovirus (CMV) immediate early promoter
    589..622     +  LTR            5' LTR (truncated) (fragment): truncated 5' long terminal repeat (LTR) from HIV-1
    638..656     +  promoter       T7 promoter: promoter for bacteriophage T7 RNA polymerase
    721..783     +  sig_peptide    Igκ leader: leader sequence from mouse immunoglobulin κ light chain
    785..802     +  protein_bind   attB1 (fragment): mutant version of attB; core recombination site for the Gateway® BP reaction BP Clonase™
   1600..2322    +  CDS            cEGFP: cEGFP is a basic (constitutively fluorescent) green fluorescent protein published in 2008, derived from Aequorea victoria.
   2711..3296    +  misc_feature   IRES2: internal ribosome entry site (IRES) of the encephalomyocarditis virus (EMCV)
   3297..4004    +  CDS            mCherry: mCherry is a basic (constitutively fluorescent) red fluorescent protein published in 2004, derived from Discosoma sp.. It is reported to be a very rapidly-maturing monomer with low acid sensitivity.
   4005..4055    +  CDS            K-Ras (fragment): human small GTPase proto-oncoprotein
   4095..4241    +  CDS            PDGFRβ TM domain: transmembrane domain from platelet derived growth factor receptor beta
   4269..4493    +  polyA_signal   bGH poly(A) signal: bovine growth hormone polyadenylation signal
   4497..4515    +  promoter       SV40 promoter (fragment): SV40 enhancer and early promoter
   4625..5213    -  rep_origin     ori: high-copy-number ColE1/pMB1/pBR322/pUC origin of replication
   5435..5451    +  polyA_signal   bGH poly(A) signal (fragment): bovine growth hormone polyadenylation signal
   5542..5589    -  polyA_signal   HSV TK poly(A) signal: herpes simplex virus thymidine kinase polyadenylation signal (Cole and Stacy, 1985)
   5648..5800    -  CDS            ble (fragment): BLE_KLEPN - Experimental evidence at protein level: Swiss-Prot protein existence level 1. Binding protein with a strong affinity to the bleomycin family of antibiotics. Binds to CL990; an antimitotic-antibiotic compound. From Klebsiella pneumoniae.
   5821..6615    -  CDS            NeoR/KanR: aminoglycoside phosphotransferase from Tn5; aph(3')-II (or nptII); confers resistance to neomycin, kanamycin, and G418 (Geneticin®)
   6650..7003    -  promoter       SV40 promoter: SV40 enhancer and early promoter
   7005..7022    -  promoter       AmpR promoter (fragment): bla
   7063..7923    -  CDS            AmpR: β-lactamase; bla; confers resistance to ampicillin, carbenicillin, and related antibiotics
   7924..8028    -  promoter       AmpR promoter: bla
   8055..8483    +  rep_origin     f1 ori (sequence partly withheld): f1 bacteriophage origin of replication; arrow indicates direction of (+) strand synthesis
>Addgene plasmid #167583 | pDisplay-GRAB_ATP1.0mut-IRES-mCherry-CAAX | addgene full sequence | sequence record 330893 | Addgene NGS Result
GCGCGCGTTGACATTGATTATTGACTAGTTATTAATAGTAATCAATTACGGGGTCATTAGTTCATAGCCC
ATATATGGAGTTCCGCGTTACATAACTTACGGTAAATGGCCCGCCTGGCTGACCGCCCAACGACCCCTGC
CCATTGACGTCAATAATGACGTATGTTCCCATAGTAACGCCAATAGGGACTTTCCATTGACGTCAATGGG
TGGAGTATTTACGGTAAACTGCCCACTTGGCAGTACATCAAGTGTATCATATGCCAAGTACGCCCCCTAT
TGACGTCAATGACGGTAAATGGCCCGCCTGGCATTATGCCCAGTACATGACCTTATGGGACTTTCCTACT
TGGCAGTACATCTACGTATTAGTCATCGCTATTACCATGGTGATGCGGTTTTGGCAGTACATCAATGGGC
GTGGATAGCGGTTTGACTCACGGGGATTTCCAAGTCTCCACCCCATTGACGTCAATGGGAGTTTGTTTTG
GCACCAAAATCAACGGGACTTTCCAAAATGTCGTAACAACTCCGCCCCATTGACGCAAATGGGCGGTAGG
CGTGTACGGTGGGAGGTCTATATAAGCAGAGCTCTCTGGCTAACTAGAGAACCCACTGCTTACTGGCTTA
TCGAAATTAATACGACTCACTATAGGGAGACCCAAGCTTGGTACCGAGCTCGGATCCACTAGTAACGGCC
GCCAGTGTGCTGGAATTCGGATGGAGACAGACACACTCCTGCTATGGGTACTGCTGCTCTGGGTTCCAGG
TTCCACTGGTGACACAAGTTTGTACAAAAAAGTTGGCACCGCCGAGGTGCTGTGGCCGGCTGTCCCCAAC
GGGACGGACGCTGCCTTCCTGGCCGGTCCGGGTTCGTCCTGGGGGAACAGCACGGTCGCCTCCACTGCCG
CCGTCTCCTCGTCGTTCAAATGCGCCTTGACCAAGACGGGCTTCCAGTTTTACTACCTGCCGGCTGTCTA
CATCTTGGTATTCATCATCGGCTTCCTGGGCAACAGCGTGGCCATCTGGATGTTCGTCTTCCACATGAAG
CCCTGGAGCGGCATCTCCGTGTACATGTTCAATTTGGCTCTGGCCGACTTCTTGTACGTGCTGACTCTGC
CAGCCCTGATCTTCTACTACTTCAATAAAACAGACTGGATCTTCGGGGATGCCATGTGTAAACTGCAGAG
GTTCATCTTTCATGTGAACCTCTATGGCAGCATCTTGTTTCTGACATGCATCAGTGCCCACCGGTACAGC
GGTGTGGTGTACCCCCTCAAGTCCCTGGGCCGGCTCAAAAAGAAGAATGCGATCTGTATCAGCGTGCTGG
TGTGGCTCATTGTGGTGGTGGCGATCTCCCCCATCCTCTTCTACTCAGGTACCGGGGTCCGCAAAAACAA
AACCATCACCTGTTACGACACCACCTCAGACGAGTACCTGCGAAGTTATTTCATCTACAGCATGTGCACG
ACCGTGGCCATGTTCTGTGTCCCCTTGGTGCTGATTCTGGGCTGTTACGGATTAATTGTGAGAGCTTTGA
TTTACCCCGCGCCGGCCGGGCCGCGCGACACCGACGCGCTGGACCTGGAGGAGGGAGGAAACGTCTATAT
CAAGGCCGACAAGCAGAAGAACGGCATCAAGGCGAACTTCCACATCCGCCACAACATCGAGGACGGCGGC
GTGCAGCTCGCCTACCACTACCAGCAGAACACCCCCATCGGCGACGGCCCCGTGCTGCTGCCCGACAACC
ACTACCTGAGCGTGCAGTCCAAACTTTCGAAAGACCCCAACGAGAAGCGCGATCACATGGTCCTGCTGGA
GTTCGTGACCGCCGCCGGGATCACTCTCGGCATGGACGAGCTGTACAAGGGCGGTACCGGAGGGAGCATG
GTGAGAAAGGGCGAGGAGCTGTTCACCGGGGTGGTGCCCATCCTGGTCGAGCTGGACGGCGACGTAAACG
GCCACAAGTTCAGCGTGTCCGGCGAGGGTGAGGGCGATGCCACCGAGGGCAAGCTGACCCTGAAGTTCAT
CTGCACCACCGGCAAGCTGCCCGTGCCCTGGCCCACCCTCGTGACCACCCTGACCTACGGCGTGCAGTGC
TTCAGCCGCTACCCCGACCACATGAAGCAGCACGACTTCTTCAAGTCCGCCATGCCCGAAGGCTACATCC
AGGAGCGCACCATCTTCTTCAAGGACGACGGCAACTACAAGACCCGCGCCGAGGTGAAGTTCGAGGGCGA
CACCCTGGTGAACCGCATCGAGCTGAAGGGCATCGACTTCAAGGAGGACGGCAACATCCTGGGGCACAAG
CTGGAGTACAACACCGGAGCAGCAGCACGCTGGCGCGGGCGGTCGATTTACCTGGTAATCATTGTACTGA
CTGTTTTTGCTGTGTCTTACATCCCTTTCCATGTGATGAAAACGATGGCTTTGAGGGCCCGGCTTGATTT
TCAGACCCCAGCAATGTGTGCTTTCAATGACAGGGTTTATGCCACGTATCAGGTGACAAGAGGTCTAGCA
AGTCTCAACAGTTGTGTGGACCCCATTCTCTATTTCTTGGCGGGAGATACTTTCAGAAGGAGACTCTCCC
GAGCCACAAGGAAAGCTTCTAGAAGAAGTGAGGCAAATTTGCAATCCAAGAGTGAAGACATGACCCTCAA
TATTTTACCTGAGTTCAAGCAGAATGGAGATACAAGCCTGTAAGCTAGCGCCCCTCTCCCTCCCCCCCCC
CTAACGTTACTGGCCGAAGCCGCTTGGAATAAGGCCGGTGTGCGTTTGTCTATATGTTATTTTCCACCAT
ATTGCCGTCTTTTGGCAATGTGAGGGCCCGGAAACCTGGCCCTGTCTTCTTGACGAGCATTCCTAGGGGT
CTTTCCCCTCTCGCCAAAGGAATGCAAGGTCTGTTGAATGTCGTGAAGGAAGCAGTTCCTCTGGAAGCTT
CTTGAAGACAAACAACGTCTGTAGCGACCCTTTGCAGGCAGCGGAACCCCCCACCTGGCGACAGGTGCCT
CTGCGGCCAACGCCACGTGTATAAGATACACCTGCAAAGGCGGCACAACCCCAGTGCCACGTTGTGAGTT
GGATAGTTGTGGAAAGAGTCAAATGGCTCTCCTCAAGCGTATTCAACAAGGGGCTGAAGGATGCCCAGAA
GGTACCCCATTGTATGGGATCTGATCTGGGGCCTCGGTACACATGCTTTACATGTGTTTAGTCGAGGTTA
AAAAAACGTCTAGGCCCCCCGAACCACGGGGACGTGGTTTTCCTTTGAAAAACACGATGATAATATGGCC
ACAACCATGGTGAGCAAGGGCGAGGAGGATAACATGGCCATCATCAAGGAGTTCATGCGCTTCAAGGTGC
ACATGGAGGGCTCCGTGAACGGCCACGAGTTCGAGATCGAGGGCGAGGGCGAGGGCCGCCCCTACGAGGG
CACCCAGACCGCCAAGCTGAAGGTGACCAAGGGTGGCCCCCTGCCCTTCGCCTGGGACATCCTGTCCCCT
CAGTTCATGTACGGCTCCAAGGCCTACGTGAAGCACCCCGCCGACATCCCCGACTACTTGAAGCTGTCCT
TCCCCGAGGGCTTCAAGTGGGAGCGCGTGATGAACTTCGAGGACGGCGGCGTGGTGACCGTGACCCAGGA
CTCCTCCCTGCAGGACGGCGAGTTCATCTACAAGGTGAAGCTGCGCGGCACCAACTTCCCCTCCGACGGC
CCCGTAATGCAGAAGAAGACCATGGGCTGGGAGGCCTCCTCCGAGCGGATGTACCCCGAGGACGGCGCCC
TGAAGGGCGAGATCAAGCAGAGGCTGAAGCTGAAGGACGGCGGCCACTACGACGCTGAGGTCAAGACCAC
CTACAAGGCCAAGAAGCCCGTGCAGCTGCCCGGCGCCTACAACGTCAACATCAAGTTGGACATCACCTCC
CACAACGAGGACTACACCATCGTGGAACAGTACGAACGCGCCGAGGGCCGCCACTCCACCGGCGGCATGG
ACGAGCTGTACAAGGATGGTAAAAAGAAGAAAAAGAAGTCAAAGACAAAGTGTGTAATTATGTAAGTCGA
CGAACAAAAACTCATCTCAGAAGAGGATCTGAATGCTGTGGGCCAGGACACGCAGGAGGTCATCGTGGTG
CCACACTCCTTGCCCTTTAAGGTGGTGGTGATCTCAGCCATCCTGGCCCTGGTGGTGCTCACCATCATCT
CCCTTATCATCCTCATCATGCTTTGGCAGAAGAAGCCACGTTAGGCGGCCGCTCGAGATCAGCCTCGACT
GTGCCTTCTAGTTGCCAGCCATCTGTTGTTTGCCCCTCCCCCGTGCCTTCCTTGACCCTGGAAGGTGCCA
CTCCCACTGTCCTTTCCTAATAAAATGAGGAAATTGCATCGCATTGTCTGAGTAGGTGTCATTCTATTCT
GGGGGGTGGGGTGGGGCAGGACAGCAAGGGGGAGGATTGGGAAGACAATAGCAGGCATGCTGGGGATGCG
GTGGGCTCTATGGCTTCTGAGGCGGAAAGAACCAGTGGCGGTAATACGGTTATCCACAGAATCGGGGGAT
AACGCAGGAAAGAACATGTGAGCAAAAGGCCAGCAAAAGGCCAGGAACCGTAAAAAGGCCGCGTTGCTGG
CGTTTTTCCATAGGCTCCGCCCCCCTGACGAGCATCACAAAAATCGACGCTCAAGTCAGAGGTGGCGAAA
CCCGACAGGACTATAAAGATACCAGGCGTTTCCCCCTGGAAGCTCCCTCGTGCGCTCTCCTGTTCCGACC
CTGCCGCTTACCGGATACCTGTCCGCCTTTCTCCCTTCGGGAAGCGTGGCGCTTTCTCATAGCTCACGCT
GTAGGTATCTCAGTTCGGTGTAGGTCGTTCGCTCCAAGCTGGGCTGTGTGCACGAACCCCCCGTTCAGCC
CGACCGCTGCGCCTTATCCGGTAACTATCGTCTTGAGTCCAACCCGGTAAGACGCGACTTATCGCCACTG
GCAGCAGCCACTGGTAACAGGATTAGCAGAGCGAGGTATGTAGGCGGTGCTACAGAGTTCTTGAAGTGGT
GGCCTAACTACGGCTACACTAGAAGAACAGTATTTGGTATCTGCGCTCTGCTGAAGCCAGTTACCTTCGG
AAAAAGAGTTGGTAGCTCTTGATCCGGCAAACAAACCACCGCTGGTAGCGGTGGTTTTTTTGTTTGCAAG
CAGCAGATTACGCGCAGAAAAAAAGGATCTCAAGAAGATCCTTTGATCTTTTCTACGGGGTCTGACGCTC
AGTGGAACGAAAACTCACGTTAAGGGATTTTGGTCATGAGATTATCAAAAAGGATCTTCACCTAGATCCT
TTTAAATTAAAAATGAAGTTTTAAATCAATCTAAAGTATATATGAGTAACCTGAGGCTATGGCAGGGCCT
GCCGCCCCGACGTTGGCTGCGAGCCCTGGGCCTTCACCCGAACTTGGGGGGTGGGGTGGGGAAAAGGAAG
AAACGCGGGCGTATTGGCCCCAATGGGGTCTCGGTGGGGTATCGACAGAGTGCCAGCCCTGGGACCGAAC
CCCGCGTTTATGAACAAACGACCCAACACCGTGCGTTTTATTCTGTCTTTTTATTGCCGTCATAGCGCGG
GTTCCTTCCGGTATTGTCTCCTTCCGTGTTTCAGTTAGCCTCCCCCTAGGGTGGGCGAAGAACTCCAGCA
TGAGATCCCCGCGCTGGAGGATCATCCAGCCGGCGTCCCGGAAAACGATTCCGAAGCCCAACCTTTCATA
GAAGGCGGCGGTGGAATCGAAATCTCGTGATGGCAGGTTGGGCGTCGCTTGGTCGGTCATTTCGAACCCC
AGAGTCCCGCTCAGAAGAACTCGTCAAGAAGGCGATAGAAGGCGATGCGCTGCGAATCGGGAGCGGCGAT
ACCGTAAAGCACGAGGAAGCGGTCAGCCCATTCGCCGCCAAGCTCTTCAGCAATATCACGGGTAGCCAAC
GCTATGTCCTGATAGCGGTCCGCCACACCCAGCCGGCCACAGTCGATGAATCCAGAAAAGCGGCCATTTT
CCACCATGATATTCGGCAAGCAGGCATCGCCATAGGTCACGACGAGATCCTCGCCGTCGGGCATGCTCGC
CTTGAGCCTGGCGAACAGTTCGGCTGGCGCGAGCCCCTGATGCTCTTCGTCCAGATCATCCTGATCGACA
AGACCGGCTTCCATCCGAGTACGTGCTCGCTCGATGCGATGTTTCGCTTGGTGGTCGAATGGGCAGGTAG
CCGGATCAAGCGTATGCAGCCGCCGCATTGCATCAGCCATGATGGATACTTTCTCGGCAGGAGCAAGGTG
AGATGACAGGAGATCCTGCCCCGGCACTTCGCCCAATAGCAGCCAGTCCCTTCCCGCTTCAGTGACAACG
TCGAGCACAGCTGCGCAAGGAACGCCCGTCGTGGCCAGCCACGATAGCCGCGCTGCCTCGTCTTGCAGTT
CATTCAGGGCACCGGACAGGTCGGTCTTGACAAAAAGAACCGGGCGCCCCTGCGCTGACAGCCGGAACAC
GGCGGCATCAGAGCAGCCGATTGTCTGTTGTGCCCAGTCATAGCCGAATAGCCTCTCCACCCAAGCGGCC
GGAGAACCTGCGTGCAATCCATCTTGTTCAATCATGCGAAACGATCCTCATCCTGTCTCTTGATCGATCT
TTGCAAAAGCCTAGGCCTCCAAAAAAGCCTCCTCACTACTTCTGGAATAGCTCAGAGGCCGGGCCTCGGC
CTCTGCATAAATAAAAAAAATTAGTCAGCCATGGGGCGGAGAATGGGCGGAACTGGGCGGAGTTAGGGGC
GGAATGGGCGGAGTTAGGGGCGGGACTATGGTTGCTGACTAATTGAGATGCATGCTTTGCATACTTCTGC
CTGCTGGGGAGCCTGGGGACTTTCCACACCTGGTTGCTGACTAATTGAGATGCATGCTTTGCATACTTCT
GCCTGCTGGGGAGCCTGGGGACTTTCCACACCCTAACTGACACACATTCCACAGCTGGTTCTTTCCGCCT
CAGGACTCTTCCTTTTTCAATAAATCAATCTAAAGTATATATGAGTAAACTTGGTCTGACAGTTACCAAT
GCTTAATCAGTGAGGCACCTATCTCAGCGATCTGTCTATTTCGTTCATCCATAGTTGCCTGACTCCCCGT
CGTGTAGATAACTACGATACGGGAGGGCTTACCATCTGGCCCCAGTGCTGCAATGATACCGCGAGACCCA
CGCTCACCGGCTCCAGATTTATCAGCAATAAACCAGCCAGCCGGAAGGGCCGAGCGCAGAAGTGGTCCTG
CAACTTTATCCGCCTCCATCCAGTCTATTAATTGTTGCCGGGAAGCTAGAGTAAGTAGTTCGCCAGTTAA
TAGTTTGCGCAACGTTGTTGCCATTGCTACAGGCATCGTGGTGTCACGCTCGTCGTTTGGTATGGCTTCA
TTCAGCTCCGGTTCCCAACGATCAAGGCGAGTTACATGATCCCCCATGTTGTGCAAAAAAGCGGTTAGCT
CCTTCGGTCCTCCGATCGTTGTCAGAAGTAAGTTGGCCGCAGTGTTATCACTCATGGTTATGGCAGCACT
GCATAATTCTCTTACTGTCATGCCATCCGTAAGATGCTTTTCTGTGACTGGTGAGTACTCAACCAAGTCA
TTCTGAGAATAGTGTATGCGGCGACCGAGTTGCTCTTGCCCGGCGTCAATACGGGATAATACCGCGCCAC
ATAGCAGAACTTTAAAAGTGCTCATCATTGGAAAACGTTCTTCGGGGCGAAAACTCTCAAGGATCTTACC
GCTGTTGAGATCCAGTTCGATGTAACCCACTCGTGCACCCAACTGATCTTCAGCATCTTTTACTTTCACC
AGCGTTTCTGGGTGAGCAAAAACAGGAAGGCAAAATGCCGCAAAAAAGGGAATAAGGGCGACACGGAAAT
GTTGAATACTCATACTCTTCCTTTTTCAATATTATTGAAGCATTTATCAGGGTTATTGTCTCATGAGCGG
ATACATATTTGAATGTATTTAGAAAAATAAACAAATAGGGGTTCCGCGCACATTTCCCCGAAAAGTGCCA
CCTG
[124 nt withheld, positions 8055-8178]
C
[91 nt withheld, positions 8180-8270]
A
[49 nt withheld, positions 8272-8320]
CCTTTGACGTTGGAGTCCACGTTCTTT
[37 nt withheld, positions 8348-8384]
ACCCTATCTCGGTCTATTCTTTTGATTTATAAGGGATTTTGCCGATTTCGGCCTATTGGTTAAAAAATGA
GCTGATTTAACAAAAATTTAACGCGAATTTTAACAAAATATTAACGCTTACAATTTAC
